Features (pLannotate 1.2.2; 29 found; start..end, strand, type, name):
     67..108     +  CDS            V5 tag: epitope tag from simian virus 5
    194..418     +  polyA_signal   bGH poly(A) signal: bovine growth hormone polyadenylation signal
    422..443     +  promoter       SV40 promoter (fragment): SV40 enhancer and early promoter
    464..697     +  rep_origin     f1 ori (fragment) (sequence partly withheld): f1 bacteriophage origin of replication; arrow indicates direction of (+) strand synthesis
    702..749     +  protein_bind   FRT: FLP-mediated recombination occurs in the 8-bp core sequence TCTAGAAA (Turan and Bode, 2011). FLP recombinase from the Saccharomyces cerevisiae 2μ plasmid
    757..1779    +  CDS            HygR: hygromycin B phosphotransferase confers resistance to hygromycin
   1789..1914    +  CDS            ble (fragment): BLE_KLEPN - Experimental evidence at protein level: Swiss-Prot protein existence level 1. Binding protein with a strong affinity to the bleomycin family of antibiotics. Binds to CL990; an antimitotic-antibiotic compound. From Klebsiella pneumoniae.
   1909..2030    +  polyA_signal   SV40 poly(A) signal: SV40 polyadenylation signal
   2103..2119    -  protein_bind   lac operator: The lac repressor binds to the lac operator to inhibit transcription in E. coli. This inhibition can be relieved by adding lactose or isopropyl-β-D-thiogalactopyranoside (IPTG). lac repressor encoded by lacI
   2127..2157    -  promoter       lac promoter: promoter for the E. coli lac operon
   2172..2193    -  protein_bind   CAP binding site: CAP binding activates transcription in the presence of cAMP. E. coli catabolite activator protein
   2206..2298    -  CDS            lacI (fragment): lac repressor; lacI; The lac repressor binds to the lac operator to inhibit transcription in E. coli. This inhibition can be relieved by adding lactose or isopropyl-β-D-thiogalactopyranoside (IPTG).
   2481..3069    -  rep_origin     ori: high-copy-number ColE1/pMB1/pBR322/pUC origin of replication
   3240..4100    -  CDS            AmpR: β-lactamase; bla; confers resistance to ampicillin, carbenicillin, and related antibiotics
   4101..4205    -  promoter       AmpR promoter: bla
   4264..4316    -  misc_feature   bom (fragment): basis of mobility region from pBR322
   4471..4850    +  enhancer       CMV enhancer: human cytomegalovirus immediate early enhancer
   4923..4940    -  promoter       CMV promoter (fragment): human cytomegalovirus (CMV) immediate early promoter
   5003..5054    +  promoter       CMVd2 promoter: truncated human cytomegalovirus (CMV) immediate early promoter that yields moderately reduced expression relative to the full-length promoter
   5056..5075    +  promoter       PLtetO-1 promoter (fragment): modified phage lambda PL promoter with tet operator sites (Lutz and Bujard, 1997)
   5077..5096    +  promoter       PLtetO-1 promoter (fragment): modified phage lambda PL promoter with tet operator sites (Lutz and Bujard, 1997)
   5104..5137    +  promoter       TRE3GV promoter (fragment): 3rd-generation Tet-responsive promoter that can be activated by binding of Tet-On® 3G, optimized for retroviral and lentiviral vectors
   5229..5252    +  CDS            9xHis (fragment): 9xHis affinity tag
   5259..5279    +  CDS            FLAG (fragment): FLAG® epitope tag, followed by an enterokinase cleavage site
   5322..5346    +  protein_bind   attB1: mutant version of attB; recombination site for the Gateway® BP reaction BP Clonase™
   5352..7259    +  CDS            HNRNPR: HNRPR_HUMAN - Also known as HNRPR. Experimental evidence at protein level: Swiss-Prot protein existence level 1. Component of ribonucleosomes, which are complexes of at least 20 other different heterogeneous nuclear ribonucleoproteins (hnRNP). hnRNP play an important role in processing of precursor mRNA in the nucleus. From Homo sapiens (Human).
   7264..7288    -  protein_bind   attB2: mutant version of attB; recombination site for the Gateway® BP reaction BP Clonase™
   7341..7382    +  CDS            V5 tag: epitope tag from simian virus 5
   7439..14      -  protein_bind   attB2 (across the origin): mutant version of attB; recombination site for the Gateway® BP reaction BP Clonase™
>Addgene plasmid | pFRT/TO/HIS/FLAG/HA-HNRNPR | analyzer sequence | sequence record 54189
TTGTACAAAGTGGTTGATATCCAGCACAGTGGCGGCCGCTCAAGTCTAGAGGGCCCGCGGTTCGAAGGTA
AGCCTATCCCTAACCCTCTCCTCGGTCTCGATTCTACGCGTACCTGATCCGCGGCCGCATAGATAACTGA
TCCAGTGTGCCTCGAGTCTAGAGGGCCCGTTTAAACCCGCTGATCAGCCTCGACTGTGCCTTCTAGTTGC
CAGCCATCTGTTGTTTGCCCCTCCCCCGTGCCTTCCTTGACCCTGGAAGGTGCCACTCCCACTGTCCTTT
CCTAATAAAATGAGGAAATTGCATCGCATTGTCTGAGTAGGTGTCATTCTATTCTGGGGGGTGGGGTGGG
GCAGGACAGCAAGGGGGAGGATTGGGAAGACAATAGCAGGCATGCTGGGGATGCGGTGGGCTCTATGGCT
TCTGAGGCGGAAAGAACCAGCTGGGGCTCTAGGGGGTATCCCC
[124 nt withheld, positions 464-587]
C
[91 nt withheld, positions 589-679]
AGGGTGATGGTTCACGTACCTAGAAGTTCCTATTCCGAAGTTCCTATTCTCTAGAAAGTATAGGAACTTC
CTTGGCCAAAAAGCCTGAACTCACCGCGACGTCTGTCGAGAAGTTTCTGATCGAAAAGTTCGACAGCGTC
TCCGACCTGATGCAGCTCTCGGAGGGCGAAGAATCTCGTGCTTTCAGCTTCGATGTAGGAGGGCGTGGAT
ATGTCCTGCGGGTAAATAGCTGCGCCGATGGTTTCTACAAAGATCGTTATGTTTATCGGCACTTTGCATC
GGCCGCGCTCCCGATTCCGGAAGTGCTTGACATTGGGGAGTTCAGCGAGAGCCTGACCTATTGCATCTCC
CGCCGTGCACAGGGTGTCACGTTGCAAGACCTGCCTGAAACCGAACTGCCCGCTGTTCTGCAGCCGGTCG
CGGAGGCCATGGATGCGATCGCTGCGGCCGATCTTAGCCAGACGAGCGGGTTCGGCCCATTCGGACCGCA
AGGAATCGGTCAATACACTACATGGCGTGATTTCATATGCGCGATTGCTGATCCCCATGTGTATCACTGG
CAAACTGTGATGGACGACACCGTCAGTGCGTCCGTCGCGCAGGCTCTCGATGAGCTGATGCTTTGGGCCG
AGGACTGCCCCGAAGTCCGGCACCTCGTGCACGCGGATTTCGGCTCCAACAATGTCCTGACGGACAATGG
CCGCATAACAGCGGTCATTGACTGGAGCGAGGCGATGTTCGGGGATTCCCAATACGAGGTCGCCAACATC
TTCTTCTGGAGGCCGTGGTTGGCTTGTATGGAGCAGCAGACGCGCTACTTCGAGCGGAGGCATCCGGAGC
TTGCAGGATCGCCGCGGCTCCGGGCGTATATGCTCCGCATTGGTCTTGACCAACTCTATCAGAGCTTGGT
TGACGGCAATTTCGATGATGCAGCTTGGGCGCAGGGTCGATGCGACGCAATCGTCCGATCCGGAGCCGGG
ACTGTCGGGCGTACACAAATCGCCCGCAGAAGCGCGGCCGTCTGGACCGATGGCTGTGTAGAAGTACTCG
CCGATAGTGGAAACCGACGCCCCAGCACTCGTCCGAGGGCAAAGGAATAGCACGTACTACGAGATTTCGA
TTCCACCGCCGCCTTCTATGAAAGGTTGGGCTTCGGAATCGTTTTCCGGGACGCCGGCTGGATGATCCTC
CAGCGCGGGGATCTCATGCTGGAGTTCTTCGCCCACCCCAACTTGTTTATTGCAGCTTATAATGGTTACA
AATAAAGCAATAGCATCACAAATTTCACAAATAAAGCATTTTTTTCACTGCATTCTAGTTGTGGTTTGTC
CAAACTCATCAATGTATCTTATCATGTCTGTATACCGTCGACCTCTAGCTAGAGCTTGGCGTAATCATGG
TCATAGCTGTTTCCTGTGTGAAATTGTTATCCGCTCACAATTCCACACAACATACGAGCCGGAAGCATAA
AGTGTAAAGCCTGGGGTGCCTAATGAGTGAGCTAACTCACATTAATTGCGTTGCGCTCACTGCCCGCTTT
CCAGTCGGGAAACCTGTCGTGCCAGCTGCATTAATGAATCGGCCAACGCGCGGGGAGAGGCGGTTTGCGT
ATTGGGCGCTCTTCCGCTTCCTCGCTCACTGACTCGCTGCGCTCGGTCGTTCGGCTGCGGCGAGCGGTAT
CAGCTCACTCAAAGGCGGTAATACGGTTATCCACAGAATCAGGGGATAACGCAGGAAAGAACATGTGAGC
AAAAGGCCAGCAAAAGGCCAGGAACCGTAAAAAGGCCGCGTTGCTGGCGTTTTTCCATAGGCTCCGCCCC
CCTGACGAGCATCACAAAAATCGACGCTCAAGTCAGAGGTGGCGAAACCCGACAGGACTATAAAGATACC
AGGCGTTTCCCCCTGGAAGCTCCCTCGTGCGCTCTCCTGTTCCGACCCTGCCGCTTACCGGATACCTGTC
CGCCTTTCTCCCTTCGGGAAGCGTGGCGCTTTCTCATAGCTCACGCTGTAGGTATCTCAGTTCGGTGTAG
GTCGTTCGCTCCAAGCTGGGCTGTGTGCACGAACCCCCCGTTCAGCCCGACCGCTGCGCCTTATCCGGTA
ACTATCGTCTTGAGTCCAACCCGGTAAGACACGACTTATCGCCACTGGCAGCAGCCACTGGTAACAGGAT
TAGCAGAGCGAGGTATGTAGGCGGTGCTACAGAGTTCTTGAAGTGGTGGCCTAACTACGGCTACACTAGA
AGGACAGTATTTGGTATCTGCGCTCTGCTGAAGCCAGTTACCTTCGGAAAAAGAGTTGGTAGCTCTTGAT
CCGGCAAACAAACCACCGCTGGTAGCGGTGGTTTTTTTGTTTGCAAGCAGCAGATTACGCGCAGAAAAAA
AGGATCTCAAGAAGATCCTTTGATCTTTTCTACGGGGTCTGACGCTCAGTGGAACGAAAACTCACGTTAA
GGGATTTTGGTCATGAGATTATCAAAAAGGATCTTCACCTAGATCCTTTTAAATTAAAAATGAAGTTTTA
AATCAATCTAAAGTATATATGAGTAAACTTGGTCTGACAGTTACCAATGCTTAATCAGTGAGGCACCTAT
CTCAGCGATCTGTCTATTTCGTTCATCCATAGTTGCCTGACTCCCCGTCGTGTAGATAACTACGATACGG
GAGGGCTTACCATCTGGCCCCAGTGCTGCAATGATACCGCGAGACCCACGCTCACCGGCTCCAGATTTAT
CAGCAATAAACCAGCCAGCCGGAAGGGCCGAGCGCAGAAGTGGTCCTGCAACTTTATCCGCCTCCATCCA
GTCTATTAATTGTTGCCGGGAAGCTAGAGTAAGTAGTTCGCCAGTTAATAGTTTGCGCAACGTTGTTGCC
ATTGCTACAGGCATCGTGGTGTCACGCTCGTCGTTTGGTATGGCTTCATTCAGCTCCGGTTCCCAACGAT
CAAGGCGAGTTACATGATCCCCCATGTTGTGCAAAAAAGCGGTTAGCTCCTTCGGTCCTCCGATCGTTGT
CAGAAGTAAGTTGGCCGCAGTGTTATCACTCATGGTTATGGCAGCACTGCATAATTCTCTTACTGTCATG
CCATCCGTAAGATGCTTTTCTGTGACTGGTGAGTACTCAACCAAGTCATTCTGAGAATAGTGTATGCGGC
GACCGAGTTGCTCTTGCCCGGCGTCAATACGGGATAATACCGCGCCACATAGCAGAACTTTAAAAGTGCT
CATCATTGGAAAACGTTCTTCGGGGCGAAAACTCTCAAGGATCTTACCGCTGTTGAGATCCAGTTCGATG
TAACCCACTCGTGCACCCAACTGATCTTCAGCATCTTTTACTTTCACCAGCGTTTCTGGGTGAGCAAAAA
CAGGAAGGCAAAATGCCGCAAAAAAGGGAATAAGGGCGACACGGAAATGTTGAATACTCATACTCTTCCT
TTTTCAATATTATTGAAGCATTTATCAGGGTTATTGTCTCATGAGCGGATACATATTTGAATGTATTTAG
AAAAATAAACAAATAGGGGTTCCGCGCACATTTCCCCGAAAAGTGCCACCTGACGTCGACGGATCGGGAG
ATCTCCCGATCCCCTATGGTGCACTCTCAGTACAATCTGCTCTGATGCCGCATAGTTAAGCCAGTATCTG
CTCCCTGCTTGTGTGTTGGAGGTCGCTGAGTAGTGCGCGAGCAAAATTTAAGCTACAACAAGGCAAGGCT
TGACCGACAATTGCATGAAGAATCTGCTTAGGGTTAGGCGTTTTGCGCTGCTTCGCGATGTACGGGCCAG
ATATACGCGTTGACATTGATTATTGACTAGTTATTAATAGTAATCAATTACGGGGTCATTAGTTCATAGC
CCATATATGGAGTTCCGCGTTACATAACTTACGGTAAATGGCCCGCCTGGCTGACCGCCCAACGACCCCC
GCCCATTGACGTCAATAATGACGTATGTTCCCATAGTAACGCCAATAGGGACTTTCCATTGACGTCAATG
GGTGGAGTATTTACGGTAAACTGCCCACTTGGCAGTACATCAAGTGTATCATATGCCAAGTACGCCCCCT
ATTGACGTCAATGACGGTAAATGGCCCGCCTGGCATTATGCCCAGTACATGACCTTATGGGACTTTCCTA
CTTGGCAGTACATCTACGTATTAGTCATCGCTATTACCATGGTGATGCGGTTTTGGCAGTACATCAATGG
GCGTGGATAGCGGTTTGACTCACGGGGATTTCCAAGTCTCCACCCCATTGACGTCAATGGGAGTTTGTTT
TGGAACCAAAATCAACGGGACTTTCCAAAATGTCGTAACAACTCCGCCCCATTGACGCAAATGGGCGGTA
GGCGTGTACGGTGGGAGGTCTATATAAGCAGAGCTCTCCCTATCAGTGATAGAGATCTCCCTATCAGTGA
TAGAGATCGTCGACGAGCTCGTTTAGTGAACCGTCAGATCGCCTGGAGACGCCATCCACGCTGTTTTGAC
CTCCATAGAAGACACCGGGACCGATCCAGCCTCCGGACTCTAGCGTTTAAACTTAAGCTTGGTACCATGC
ACCACCACCACCACCACCACCACATGGACTACAAGGACGACGATGACAAGTACCCTTATGACGTGCCCGA
TTACGCTTTGAACCAGATATCAACAAGTTTGTACAAAAAAGCAGGCTCCACCATGGCTAATCAGGTGAAT
GGTAATGCGGTACAGTTAAAAGAAGAGGAAGAACCAATGGATACTTCCAGTGTAACTCACACAGAACACT
ACAAGACACTGATAGAGGCAGGCCTCCCACAGAAGGTGGCAGAAAGACTTGATGAAATATTTCAGACAGG
ATTGGTAGCTTATGTCGATCTTGATGAAAGAGCAATTGATGCTCTCAGGGAATTTAATGAAGAAGGAGCT
CTGTCTGTACTACAGCAGTTCAAGGAAAGTGACTTATCACATGTTCAGAACAAAAGTGCATTTTTATGTG
GAGTTATGAAGACCTACAGGCAGAGAGAGAAACAGGGGAGCAAGGTGCAAGAGTCCACAAAGGGACCTGA
TGAAGCGAAGATCAAGGCCTTGCTTGAGAGAACTGGTTATACTCTGGATGTAACCACAGGACAGAGGAAG
TATGGTGGTCCTCCACCAGACAGTGTGTACTCTGGCGTGCAACCTGGAATTGGAACGGAGGTATTTGTAG
GCAAAATACCAAGGGATTTATATGAGGATGAGTTGGTGCCCCTTTTTGAGAAGGCCGGACCCATTTGGGA
TCTACGTCTTATGATGGATCCACTGTCCGGTCAGAATAGAGGGTATGCATTTATCACCTTCTGTGGAAAG
GAAGCTGCACAGGAAGCCGTGAAACTGTGTGACAGCTATGAAATTCGCCCTGGTAAACACCTTGGAGTGT
GCATTTCTGTGGCAAACAACAGACTTTTTGTTGGATCCATTCCGAAGAATAAGACTAAAGAAAACATTTT
GGAAGAATTCAGTAAAGTCACAGGTTTAACAGAGGGTTTGGTGGACGTTATTCTCTATCATCAACCCGAT
GACAAAAAGAAGAATCGGGGGTTCTGCTTCCTTGAATATGAGGATCACAAGTCAGCAGCACAAGCCAGAC
GCCGGCTGATGAGTGGAAAAGTAAAAGTGTGGGGAAATGTAGTTACAGTTGAATGGGCTGACCCTGTGGA
AGAACCAGATCCAGAAGTCATGGCTAAGGTAAAAGTTTTGTTTGTGAGAAACTTGGCTACTACGGTGACA
GAAGAAATATTGGAAAAGTCATTTTCTGAATTTGGAAAACTCGAAAGAGTAAAGAAGTTGAAAGATTATG
CATTTGTTCATTTTGAAGACAGAGGAGCAGCTGTTAAGGCTATGGATGAAATGAATGGCAAAGAAATAGA
AGGGGAAGAAATTGAAATAGTCTTAGCCAAGCCACCAGACAAGAAAAGGAAAGAGCGCCAAGCTGCTAGA
CAGGCCTCCAGAAGCACTGCGTATGAAGATTATTACTACCACCCTCCTCCTCGCATGCCACCTCCAATTA
GAGGTCGGGGTCGTGGTGGGGGGAGAGGTGGATATGGCTACCCTCCAGATTACTACGGCTATGAAGATTA
CTATGATGATTACTATGGTTATGATTATCACGACTATCGTGGAGGCTATGAAGATCCCTACTACGGCTAT
GATGATGGCTATGCAGTAAGAGGAAGAGGAGGAGGAAGGGGAGGGCGAGGTGCTCCACCACCACCAAGGG
GGAGGGGAGCACCACCTCCAAGAGGTAGAGCTGGCTATTCACAGAGGGGGGCACCTTTGGGACCACCAAG
AGGCTCTAGGGGTGGCAGAGGGGGTCCTGCTCAACAGCAGAGAGGCCGTGGTTCCCGTGGATCTCGGGGC
AATCGTGGGGGCAATGTAGGAGGCAAGAGAAAGGCAGATGGGTACAACCAGCCTGATTCCAAGCGTCGTC
AGACCAACAACCAACAGAACTGGGGTTCCCAACCCATCGCTCAGCAGCCGCTTCAGCAAGGTGGTGACTA
TTCTGGTAACTATGGTTACAATAATGACAACCAGGAATTTTATCAGGATACTTATGGGCAACAGTGGAAG
TAGGACCCAGCTTTCTTGTACAAAGTGGTTGATATCCAGCACAGTGGCGGCCGCTCAAGTCTAGAGGGCC
CGCGGTTCGAAGGTAAGCCTATCCCTAACCCTCTCCTCGGTCTCGATTCTACGCGTACCTGATCCGCGGC
CGCATAGATAACTGATCCAGTGTGCCTCGAGATATCTAGACCCAGCTTTC
